>Addgene plasmid #179487 | pDEINO3 | addgene full sequence | sequence record 360433 | Addgene NGS Result
TTAATTAATCGAGCTGGTTGCCCTCGCCGCTGGGCTGGCGGCCGTCTATGGCCCTGCAAACGCGCCAGAA
ACGCCGTCGAAGCCGTGTGCGAGACACCGCGGCCGGCCGCCGGCGTTGTGGATACCTCGCGGAAAACTTG
GCCCTCACTGACAGATGAGGGGCGGACGTTGACACTTGAGGGGCCGACTCACCCGGCGCGGCGTTGACAG
ATGAGGGGCAGGCTCGATTTCGGCCGGCGACGTGGAGCTGGCCAGCCTCGCAAATCGGCGAAAACGCCTG
ATTTTACGCGAGTTTCCCACAGATGATGTGGACAAGCCTGGGGATAAGTGCCCTGCGGTATTGACACTTG
AGGGGCGCGACTACTGACAGATGAGGGGCGCGATCCTTGACACTTGAGGGGCAGAGTGCTGACAGATGAG
GGGCGCACCTATTGACATTTGAGGGGCTGTCCACAGGCAGAAAATCCAGCATTTGCAAGGGTTTCCGCCC
GTTTTTCGGCCACCGCTAACCTGTCTTTTAACCTGCTTTTAAACCAATATTTATAAACCTTGTTTTTAAC
CAGGGCTGCGCCCTGTGCGCGTGACCGCGCACGCCGAAGGGGGGTGCCCCCCCTTCTCGAACCCTCCCGG
TCGAGTGAGCGAGGAAGCACCAGGGAACAGCACTTATATATTCTGCTTACACACGATGCCTGAAAAAACT
TCCCTTGGGGTTATCCACTTATCCACGGGGATATTTTTATAATTATTTTTTTTATAGTTTTTAGATCTTC
TTTTTTAGAGCGCCTTGTAGGCCTTTATCCATGCTGGTTCTAGAGAAGGTGTTGTGACAAATTGCCCTTT
CAGTGTGACAAATCACCCTCAAATGACAGTCCTGTCTGTGACAAATTGCCCTTAACCCTGTGACAAATTG
CCCTCAGAAGAAGCTGTTTTTTCACAAAGTTATCCCTGCTTATTGACTCTTTTTTATTTAGTGTGACAAT
CTAAAAACTTGTCACACTTCACATGGATCTGTCATGGCGGAAACAGCGGTTATCAATCACAAGAAACGTA
AAAATAGCCCGCGAATCGTCCAGTCAAACGACCTCACTGAGGCGGCATATAGTCTCTCCCGGGATCAAAA
ACGTATGCTGTATCTGTTCGTTGACCAGATCAGAAAATCTGATGGCACCCTACAGGAACATGACGGTATC
TGCGAGATCCATGTTGCTAAATATGCTGAAATATTCGGATTGACCTCTGCGGAAGCCAGTAAGGATATAC
GGCAGGCATTGAAGAGTTTCGCGGGGAAGGAAGTGGTTTTTTATCGCCCTGAAGAGGATGCCGGCGATGA
AAAAGGCTATGAATCTTTTCCTTGGTTTATCAAACGTGCGCACAGTCCATCCAGAGGGCTTTACAGTGTA
CATATCAACCCATATCTCATTCCCTTCTTTATCGGGTTACAGAACCGGTTTACGCAGTTTCGGCTTAGTG
AAACAAAAGAAATCACCAATCCGTATGCCATGCGTTTATACGAATCCCTGTGTCAGTATCGTAAGCCGGA
TGGCTCAGGCATCGTCTCTCTGAAAATCGACTGGATCATAGAGCGTTACCAGCTGCCTCAAAGTTACCAG
CGTATGCCTGACTTCCGCCGCCGCTTCCTGCAGGTCTGTGTTAATGAGATCAACAGCAGAACTCCAATGC
GCCTCTCATACATTGAGAAAAAGAAAGGCCGCCAGACGACTCATATCGTATTTTCCTTCCGCGATATCAC
TTCCATGACGACAGGATAGTCTGAGGGTTATCTGTCACAGATTTGAGGGTGGTTCGTCACATTTGTTCTG
ACCTACTGAGGGTAATTTGTCACAGTTTTGCTGTTTCCTTCAGCCTGCATGGATTTTCTCATACTTTTTG
AACTGTAATTTTTAAGGAAGCCAAATTTGAGGGCAGTTTGTCACAGTTGATTTCCTTCTCTTTCCCTTCG
TCATGTGACCTGATATCGGGGGTTAGTTCGTCATCATTGATGAGGGTTGATTATCACAGTTTATTACTCT
GAATTGGCTATCCGCGTGTGTACCTCTACCTGGAGTTTTTCCCACGGTGGATATTTCTTCTTGCGCTGAG
CGTAAGAGCTATCTGACAGAACAGTTCTTCTTTGCTTCCTCGCCAGTTCGCTCGCTATGCTCGGTTACAC
GGCTGCGGCGAGCATCACGTGCTATAAAAATAATTATAATTTAAATTTTTTAATATAAATATATAAATTA
AAAATAGAAAGTAAAAAAAGAAATTAAAGAAAAAATAGTTTTTGTTTTCCGAAGATGTAAAAGACTCTAG
GGGGATCGCCAACAAATACTACCTTTTACCTTGCTCTTCCTGCTCTCAGGTATTAATGCCGAATTGTTTC
ATCTTGTCTGTGTAGAAGACCACACACGAAAATCCTGTGATTTTACATTTTACTTATCGTTAATCGAATG
TATATCTATTTAATCTGCTTTTCTTGTCTAATAAATATATATGTAAAGTACGCTTTTTGTTGAAATTTTT
TAAACCTTTGTTTATTTTTTTTTCTTCATTCCGTAACTCTTCTACCTTCTTTATTTACTTTCTAAAATCC
AAATACAAAACATAAAAATAAATAAACACAGAGTAAATTCCCAAATTATTCCATCATTAAAAGATACGAG
GCGCGTGTAAGTTACAGGCAAGCGATCCTAGTACACTCTATATTTTTTTATGCCTCGGTAATGATTTTCA
TTTTTTTTTTCCACCTAGCGGATGACTCTTTTTTTTTCTTAGCGATTGGCATTATCACATAATGAATTAT
ACATTATATAAAGTAATGTGATTTCTTCGAAGAATATACTAAAAAATGAGCAGGCAAGATAAACGAAGGC
AAAGATGACAGAGCAGAAAGCCCTAGTAAAGCGTATTACAAATGAAACCAAGATTCAGATTGCGATCTCT
TTAAAGGGTGGTCCCCTAGCGATAGAGCACTCGATCTTCCCAGAAAAAGAGGCAGAAGCAGTAGCAGAAC
AGGCCACACAATCGCAAGTGATTAACGTCCACACAGGTATAGGGTTTCTGGACCATATGATACATGCTCT
GGCCAAGCATTCCGGCTGGTCGCTAATCGTTGAGTGCATTGGTGACTTACACATAGACGACCATCACACC
ACTGAAGACTGCGGGATTGCTCTCGGTCAAGCTTTTAAAGAGGCCCTAGGGGCCGTGCGTGGAGTAAAAA
GGTTTGGATCAGGATTTGCGCCTTTGGATGAGGCACTTTCCAGAGCGGTGGTAGATCTTTCGAACAGGCC
GTACGCAGTTGTCGAACTTGGTTTGCAAAGGGAGAAAGTAGGAGATCTCTCTTGCGAGATGATCCCGCAT
TTTCTTGAAAGCTTTGCAGAGGCTAGCAGAATTACCCTCCACGTTGATTGTCTGCGAGGCAAGAATGATC
ATCACCGTAGTGAGAGTGCGTTCAAGGCTCTTGCGGTTGCCATAAGAGAAGCCACCTCGCCCAATGGTAC
CAACGATGTTCCCTCCACCAAAGGTGTTCTTATGTAGTTTTACACAGGAGTCTGGACTTGACGCTAGTGA
TAATAAGTGACTGAGGTATGTGCTCTTCTTATCTCCTTTTGTAGTGTTGCTCTTATTTTAAACAACTTTG
CGGTTTTTTGATGACTTTGCGATTTTGTTGTTGCTTTGCAGTAAATTGCAAGATTTAATAAAAAAACGCA
AAGCAATGATTAAAGGATGTTCAGAATGAAACTCATGGAAACACTTAACCAGTGCATAAACGCTGGTCAT
GAAATGACGAAGGCTATCGCCATTGCACAGTTTAATGATGACAGCCCGGAAGCGAGGAAAATAACCCGGC
GCTGGAGAATAGGTGAAGCAGCGGATTTAGTTGGGGTTTCTTCTCAGGCTATCAGAGATGCCGAGAAAGC
AGGGCGACTACCGCACCCGGATATGGAAATTCGAGGACGGGTTGAGCAACGTGTTGGTTATACAATTGAA
CAAATTAATCATATGCGTGATGTGTTTGGTACGCGATTGCGACGTGCTGAAGACGTATTTCCACCGGTGA
TCGGGGTTGCTGCCCATAAAGGTGGCGTTTACAAAACCTCAGTTTCTGTTCATCTTGCTCAGGATCTGGC
TCTGAAGGGGCTACGTGTTTTGCTCGTGGAAGGTAACGACCCCCAGGGAACAGCCTCAATGTATCACGGA
TGGGTACCAGATCTTCATATTCATGCAGAAGACACTCTCCTGCCTTTCTATCTTGGGGAAAAGGACGATG
TCACTTATGCAATAAAGCCCACTTGCTGGCCGGGGCTTGACATTATTCCTTCCTGTCTGGCTCTGCACCG
TATTGAAACTGAGTTAATGGGCAAATTTGATGAAGGTAAACTGCCCACCGATCCACACCTGATGCTCCGA
CTGGCCATTGAAACTGTTGCTCATGACTATGATGTCATAGTTATTGACAGCGCGCCTAACCTGGGTATCG
GCACGATTAATGTCGTATGTGCTGCTGATGTGCTGATTGTTCCCACGCCTGCTGAGTTGTTTGACTACAC
CTCCGCACTGCAGTTTTTCGATATGCTTCGTGATCTGCTCAAGAACGTTGATCTTAAAGGGTTCGAGCCT
GATGTACGTATTTTGCTTACCAAATACAGCAATAGCAATGGCTCTCAGTCCCCGTGGATGGAGGAGCAAA
TTCGGGATGCCTGGGGAAGCATGGTTCTAAAAAATGTTGTACGTGAAACGGATGAAGTTGGTAAAGGTCA
GATCCGGATGAGAACTGTTTTTGAACAGGCCATTGATCAACGCTCTTCAACTGGTGCCTGGAGAAATGCT
CTTTCTATTTGGGAACCTGTCTGCAATGAAATTTTCGATCGTCTGATTAAACCACGCTGGGAGATTAGAT
AATGAAGCGTGCGCCTGTTATTCCAAAACATACGCTCAATACTCAACCGGTTGAAGATACTTCGTTATCG
ACACCAGCTGCCCCGATGGTGGATTCGTTAATTGCGCGCGTAGGAGTAATGGCTCGCGGTAATGCCATTA
CTTTGCCTGTATGTGGTCGGGATGTGAAGTTTACTCTTGAAGTGCTCCGGGGTGATAGTGTTGAGAAGAC
CTCTCGGGTATGGTCAGGTAATGAACGTGACCAGGAGCTGCTTACTGAGGACGCACTGGATGATCTCATC
CCTTCTTTTCTACTGACTGGTCAACAGACACCGGCGTTCGGTCGAAGAGTATCTGGTGTCATAGAAATTG
CCGATGGGAGTCGCCGTCGTAAAGCTGCTGCACTTACCGAAAGTGATTATCGTGTTCTGGTTGGCGAGCT
GGATGATGAGCAGATGGCTGCATTATCCAGATTGGGTAACGATTATCGCCCAACAAGTGCTTATGAACGT
GGTCAGCGTTATGCAAGCCGATTGCAGAATGAATTTGCTGGAAATATTTCTGCGCTGGCTGATGCGGAAA
ATATTTCACGTAAGATTATTACCCGCTGTATCAACACCGCCAAATTGCCTAAATCAGTTGTTGCTCTTTT
TTCTCACCCCGGTGAACTATCTGCCCGGTCAGGTGATGCACTTCAAAAAGCCTTTACAGATAAAGAGGAA
TTACTTAAGCAGCAGGCATCTAACCTTCATGAGCAGAAAAAAGCTGGGGTGATATTTGAAGCTGAAGAAG
TTATCACTCTTTTAACTTCTGTGCTTAAAACGTCATCTGCATCAAGAACTAGTTTAAGCTCACGACATCA
GTTTGCTCCTGGAGCGACAGTATTGTATAAGGGCGATAAAATGGTGCTTAACCTGGACAGGTCTCGTGTT
CCAACTGAGTGTATAGAGAAAATTGAGGCCATTCTTAAGGAACTTGAAAAGCCAGCACCCTGATGCGACC
TCGTTTTAGTCTACGTTTATCTGTCTTTACTTAATGTCCTTTGTTACAGGCCAGAAAGCATAACTGGCCT
GAATATTCTCTCTGGGCCCACTGTTCCACTTGTATCGTCGGTCTGATAATCAGACTGGGACCACGGTCCC
ACTCGTATCGTCGGTCTGATTATTAGTCTGGGACCACGGTCCCACTCGTATCGTCGGTCTGATTATTAGT
CTGGGACCACGGTCCCACTCGTATCGTCGGTCTGATAATCAGACTGGGACCACGGTCCCACTCGTATCGT
CGGTCTGATTATTAGTCTGGGACCATGGTCCCACTCGTATCGTCGGTCTGATTATTAGTCTGGGACCACG
GTCCCACTCGTATCGTCGGTCTGATTATTAGTCTGGAACCACGGTCCCACTCGTATCGTCGGTCTGATTA
TTAGTCTGGGACCACGGTCCCACTCGTATCGTCGGTCTGATTATTAGTCTGGGACCACGATCCCACTCGT
GTTGTCGGTCTGATTATCGGTCTGGGACCACGGTCCCACTTGTATTGTCGATCAGACTATCAGCGTGAGA
CTACGATTCCATCAATGCCTGTCAAGGGCAAGTATTGACATGTCGTCGTAACCTGTAGAACGGAGTAACC
TCGGTGTGCGGTTGTATGCCTGCTGTGGATTGCTGCTGTGTCCTGCTTATCCACAACATTTTGCGCACGG
TTATGTGGACAAAATACCTGGTTACCCAGGCCGTGCCGGCACGTTAACCGGGCTGCATCCGATGCAAGTG
TGTCGCTGTCGACGAGCTCGCGAGCTCGGACATGAGGTTGCCCCGTATTCAGTGTCGCTGATTTGTATTG
TCTGAAGTTGTTTTTACGTTAAGTTGATGCAGATCAATTAATACGATACCTGCGTCATAATTGATTATTT
GACGTGGTTTGATGGCCTCCACGCACGTTGTGATATGTAGATGATAATCATTATCACTTTACGGGTCCTT
TCCGGTGATCCGACAGGTTACGGGGCGGCGACCTCGCGGGTTTTCGCTATTTATGAAAATTTTCCGGTTT
AAGGCGTTTCCGTTCTTCTTCGTCATAACTTAATGTTTTTATTTAAAATACCCTCTGAAAAGAAAGGAAA
CGACAGGTGCTGAAAGCGAGCTTTTTGGCCTCTGTCGTTTCCTTTCTCTGTTTTTGTCCGTGGAATGAAC
AATGGAAGTCCGAGCTCATCGCTAATAACTTCGTATAGCATACATTATACGAAGTTATATTCGATGCGGC
CGCAAGGGGTTCGCGTCAGCGGGTGTTGGCGGGTGTCGGGGCTGGCTTAACTATGCGGCATCAGAGCAGA
TTGTACTGAGAGTGCACCATATGCGGTGTGAAATACCACACAGATGCGTAAGGAGAAAATACCGCATCAG
GCGCCATTCGCCATTCAGCTGCGCAACTGTTGGGAAGGGCGATCGGTGCGGGCCTCTTCGCTATTACGCC
AGCTGGCGAAAGGGGGATGTGCTGCAAGGCGATTAAGTTGGGTAACGCCAGGGTTTTCCCAGTCACGACG
TTGTAAAACGACGGCCAGTGAATTGTAATACGACTCACTATAGGGCGAATTCGAGCTCGGTACCCGGGGA
TCCTCTAGAGTCGACCTGCAGGCATGCAAGCTTGAGTATTCTATAGTCTCACCTAAATAGCTTGGCGTAA
TCATGGTCATAGCTGTTTCCTGTGTGAAATTGTTATCCGCTCACAATTCCACACAACATACGAGCCGGAA
GCATAAAGTGTAAAGCCTGGGGTGCCTAATGAGTGAGCTAACTCACATTAATTGCGTTGCGCTCACTGCC
CGCTTTCCAGTCGGGAAACCTGTCGTGCCAGCTGCATTAATGAATCGGCCAACGCGAACCCCTTGCGGCC
GCCCGGGCCGTCGACCAATTCTCATGTTTGACAGCTTATCATCGAATTTCTGCCATTCATCCGCTTATTA
TCACTTATTCAGGCGTAGCAACCAGGCGTTTAAGGGCACCAATAACTGCCTTAAAAAAATTACGCCCCGC
CCTGCCACTCATCGCAGTACTGTTGTAATTCATTAAGCATTCTGCCGACATGGAAGCCATCACAAACGGC
ATGATGAACCTGAATCGCCAGCGGCATCAGCACCTTGTCGCCTTGCGTATAATATTTGCCCATGGTGAAA
ACGGGGGCGAAGAAGTTGTCCATATTGGCCACGTTTAAATCAAAACTGGTGAAACTCACCCAGGGATTGG
CTGAGACGAAAAACATATTCTCAATAAACCCTTTAGGGAAATAGGCCAGGTTTTCACCGTAACACGCCAC
ATCTTGCGAATATATGTGTAGAAACTGCCGGAAATCGTCGTGGTATTCACTCCAGAGCGATGAAAACGTT
TCAGTTTGCTCATGGAAAACGGTGTAACAAGGGTGAACACTATCCCATATCACCAGCTCACCGTCTTTCA
TTGCCATACGAAATTCCGGATGAGCATTCATCAGGCGGGCAAGAATGTGAATAAAGGCCGGATAAAACTT
GTGCTTATTTTTCTTTACGGTCTTTAAAAAGGCCGTAATATCCAGCTGAACGGTCTGGTTATAGGTACAT
TGAGCAACTGACTGAAATGCCTCAAAATGTTCTTTACGATGCCATTGGGATATATCAACGGTGGTATATC
CAGTGATTTTTTTCTCCATTTTAGCTTCCTTAGCTCCTGAAAATCTCGATAACTCAAAAAATACGCCCGG
TAGTGATCTTATTTCATTATGGTGAAAGTTGGAACCTCTTACGTGCCGATCAACGTCTCATTTTCGCCAA
AAGTTGGCCCAGGGCTTCCCGGTATCAACAGGGACACCAGGATTTATTTATTCTGCGAAGTGATCTTCCG
TCACAGGTATTTATTCGCGATAAGCTCATGGAGCGGCGTAACCGTCGCACAGGAAGGACAGAGAAAGCGC
GGATCTGGGAAGTGACGGACAGAACGGTCAGGACCTGGATTGGGGAGGCGGTTGCCGCCGCTGCTGCTGA
CGGTGTGACGTTCTCTGTTCCGGTCACACCACATACGTTCCGCCATTCCTATGCGATGCACATGCTGTAT
GCCGGTATACCGCTGAAAGTTCTGCAAAGCCTGATGGGACATAAGTCCATCAGTTCAACGGAAGTCTACA
CGAAGGTTTTTGCGCTGGATGTGGCTGCCCGGCACCGGGTGCAGTTTGCGATGCCGGAGTCTGATGCGGT
TGCGATGCTGAAACAATTATCCTGAGAATAAATGCCTTGGCCTTTATATGGAAATGTGGAACTGAGTGGA
TATGCTGTTTTTGTCTGTTAAACAGAGAAGCTGGCTGTTATCCACTGAGAAGCGAACGAAACAGTCGGGA
AAATCTCCCATTATCGTAGAGATCCGCATTATTAATCTCAGGAGCCTGTGTAGCGTTTATAGGAAGTAGT
GTTCTGTCATGATGCCTGCAAGCGGTAACGAAAACGATTTGAATATGCCTTCAGGAACAATAGAAATCTT
CGTGCGGTGTTACGTTGAAGTGGAGCGGATTATGTCAGCAATGGACAGAACAACCTAATGAACACAGAAC
CATGATGTGGTCTGTCCTTTTACAGCCAGTAGTGCTCGCCGCAGTCGAGCGACAGGGCGAAGCCCGTTTA
AACCATGATTACGCCAAGCTCGCGAGGCCTCGAGATCTATCGATGCATGCCATGGTACCCGGGAGCTCGA
ATTCTAGAAGCTTCTGCAGACGCGTCGACGTCATATGGATCCGATTCGACCTGCAGGCATGCAAGCTGTA
CGCCTCAGCTACCATTCTTGCAGCCGCGTTCAGGGTCTTGACGTGTTCTTTGTATCTATCAGCAAACTGA
GAACCCAATTCTGGATCATCCTTGTAACGCCAACTCTCCGACCATTCCGAAGGAACGCCTTGTAGTCCTC
CTGAGCCGTTAGGGTATGTCTTTAGTCCAATCAAATGGGACATTTGCAGACAGGAACGCACAAGTGTCTC
ACGTCGCTTCTCTATTTCAATATCTAAAAATTCTTCACTCTTATCGTTGCTTGACATATTAAAACTGTCT
AACTGATCCAGTTCACTTATATGGAAAGTATCACTAAAGTCATGGCTTCTCAGAAATTCAATACTTCCCA
TTGATGGGGACCGGTTAACCAAATCGATAAAAATTTTTCTGTCATGTTTCAGATAAGTTTTTGGCGCGTT
GATTTTATAATAAAGCCGCCATTCTTGTGCCAACAACGCCACGAAAAGAGCCACAGCAGCAGCGGCCACA
TCCCATTGAAAATCTTTCGCCAGACCAACCGCCAGGAGAACCAAGCCGAAATAGTTAGCCCAGCGAACTA
AAAAACTATCTATAAACGTATTAAGAAACGTTCGGGTCATATTTCCGTGAATCATATCAGGACGTAAATT
TGCACATGACGCATTTCCGGGGGCTTTTATCCCTCGGACTTCTTTTCAGGCCCCTTCTCGGCCTTTCTGT
GACCCTGTTTTTTCAGGCCGCGAACTGCGCCTGGTCGGGCCTGACCCCCACACGCTGGCCTTCGTACTCA
CGCAGCCTGCCCAGCAGGTCGGCCAGCGCGGCATTGACCACGGCGGCGAGGTTGCGGGGCGGCGTTCCGC
CTGCGGTCTGGTCGTGCTTCACGTCGCGCAGCACGCGCACCAGCACCGCGCCCACGTCGTCGGACACGTC
CCGGCCAGCGTCGGCGGCGCGGGTGATGTTCCAAATGAGTTTCCGCCAGAAGCCCAGCGAGTCGGCCCCG
TCCCCGAAAGCTGCCGCTAGCGCCCGCGCCTGCCTGTCCACGATCTCGGCGCGGTAGGCCGGGCGGGTTT
CCCGGTGGGCGTCGGCAAGCTCCCACACGACGTTTTCAGCGAGGGAGGGCGCGGGCCGGACAGTCATGTT
ATCGGAGGGGGAGGGAAGAGCGGATTTTATCGCCCAGGTGCTCACAACTTCGTATGTCACGGCAACCGGG
GCGCTTTTTTCGCGCAGTTCCCCGCCTGTCACATCCTCACAGGGTTCTTGACTCTCCGGCACGCTCTTAG
GGAGAGGGTGGAGCATGTTGTAGACGGTGCGCCCGGCCTTCGCGTCGGCGTTCAGGTCGCGCCAGTTCCG
GCCCCAATCGTCATGCATCAGGCGGACATATCCCGCCTTCCCTTCCAGCACGCGCCTCGGCTTGAGCGTC
ACGGCCCACAGCGTCCCGGTTGCCACAGACTCGCCGCGCAGGTCGCCCATGTGGGCATCACAGGCCACCA
GCCCGACCCGGCGCAGATATTGAAGGTTCTCGTAGAAGGCGGACTTCTTCAGACCCACATGCACCATGAG
CAGCTCGGCGGGCAGGTGGAACACAGCGCGGGTGACGTGTTCCGCATAGCCGCAGGCGCGGGCCACGTCC
AGCGCCACCGAGAACAGGGCGCGGAAGATGCGCCGGGCCGACTCGCGGCAGGGGGCGTCATCTAGGCAGG
CGGTGAGGGTCTGCACCAGTTCGGCGCGTGTGGCGATGGTCAACGGCGCGGGCGCGGGCTGGGACTGCTG
GGCGATGGTGGGCACGGGCGGCGGCGAGATGGACCGGGCCGAGCTGGAAATTTCCCGTGTGAGCGCAGGT
TTAGGCGCATGGTTACCTTCCTGCAGTGAAATCTGCGAAATCAGGCCCGCTTCGAGGAGTCGGACCATGA
ATGGATTGTGTCTCAAGAAAAAAGCCTCCCCTCTTGTCAGAGGGGAGGGTCCCGGTCTACCATGCTCTCA
GCGACGAGATAGCTGGGGTTTGTGACCCTGCACTCTGACAAAGCCCTCACCGAAAGGTGGGGGTTTAGTC
ATTTGGCCTAGTAAAGCAGAACAGAGGCGATTTGTCACGCAAAGGCCCGCCGCCCGAGGGGAAACAGGCG
GCGGGCCAATGGCTCGGCGTTGTTAGCTGGGGGTCGCACCAGGGAAGCACAGAAGCCCTTCCCTGAGCAG
GGTTTCACCGTGTGGTGTCCCTTCGTCCTTGAAGGCGAACTGGTAGGCCAGGCCGTAATGCTCCTGCACC
ATCTTTTGCTCATCCACCGCGACAAAGAAACGGCGGGTGTTCGCCGGGCTGCTGAGGGTCTGCCACTCGC
CGGACGCGCCCACCGCATAGGCGTCTCCGGCTCCACATTCCTCGGCCTGCTGATACTGATACTTCGTCCA
CAGCATCACCGCCTTATCGGGCACCTGCGCGAAGCTCACCAGCGCCCCGAACCGCCCGGCGCTCGTGGTG
AAGGTGGACGACTGCACCATGTCGGACAGTTCCAGCGTGGCAGGCGCGGGCGTGTTCGTCGGCGCGTACA
CCGTCCCCGCCTCGCACACGACCAGCGGGGCGGCCCCCGTGCCGAACTCGGCGGCGCTGCCGTTTGCCAG
CGTGAGCGCCGAAGACGCCACCGCGCAGGTACCCATGGGTGCCGACCACCAGCAGGTCCACGCCGTGCGC
CGCCTCGGTGAGCACCTCGATTGGACGGCCCCTCAGGGTCTGAACCCTCCCCTGCACGCCCGCCTCCCCG
ATGAGTGTCTGCGCCGTCTGCTGCGCCTGCCGGGCATTCTGCTCCAGCATCTCCCGGACGTAGTCGGGAT
TCAGTCCCGCCCACTGAACGAAGCCGCTGACCGGCGGCTCCTCGATCACAGTCACGACCTCCAGCTCGGC
GCCTGCCGCCTTCCCGAGCGTTATGGCCTGCTTCAAGGCGCGCTGGCTGGGCTCACTTCCGTCAAAGGCC
ACCACGAATCGCATCCGTCCTCCTCCCTGACCAGTCAGGTTCAGCAAGCAGGGTAAGCCTCTCCCAGCAC
TCCGGGGCTTCACACGGCCTTGGGTCTTTTCTGCATACCCATGAGCCTCAGTACCCGACAGTTTCCGGCA
GGGCTTGAAAAAGTTCGGCTGACACGCGAGAACTGGACGCGTCTCCCGATGTCCTGGCCAAGTTGACCCG
CTGCTTCACCGCGCACTTCCCGGAGTTCCGCAAGAACTAGGTCGAGCTGCTCTCCCTCATGGTCCTCGCC
CTCCTTAGGGGCAAGGACGTCCGGCATGCTAAACTCGCCGCGCGCTTCCCCGGAAGCGCGCACACCGCCT
CCGTCATCCGGCGGGTGGAACGCTTCTTCGACCGTCATCCTCTTCGGCCAGCTGATGTCGCCCGGGTCGT
TCTGACGCTCCTTCCCGCCGCGCAGCCACGCGAATTTATCCTTGACCGGACCAACTGGAAGTATGGGCAG
ACGGACGTGAACGTCTTGTTGCTGGCCGTCATTTGGCGGGACGTCGCCATCCCCCTGCTCTACGAGTTGC
TGCCCCATGGGGGCAGCAGCGACACCGAGATTCGGCACACCCTGATGGACGATGCCCTGTGCCTGCTGTC
CGCCGCTGACATCCGGGTGCTGTATGCCGACCGCGAATTCCCAGCTTGAGTAGGACAAATCCGCCGAGCT
TCGACGAGATTTTCAGGAGCTAAGGAAGCTAAAGAGCGCCAGAAGGCCGCCAGAGAGGCCGAGCGCGGCC
GTGAGGCTTGGACGCTAGGGCAGGGCATGAAAAAGCCCGTAGCGGGCTGCTACGGGCGTCTGACGCGGTG
GAAAGGGGGAGGGGATGTTGTCTACATGGCTCTGCTGTAGTGAGTGGGTTGCGCTCCGGCAGCGGTCCTG
ATCAATCGTCACCCTTTCTCGGTCCTTCAACGTTCCTGACAACGAGCCTCCTTTTCGCCAATCCATCGAC
AATCACCGCGAGTCCCTGCTCGAACGCTGCGTCCGGACCGGCTTCGTCGAAGGCGTCTATCGCGGCCCGC
AACAGCGGCGAGAGCGGAGCCTGTTCAACGGTGCCGCCGCGCTCGCCGGCATCGCTGTCGCCGGCCTGCT
CCTCAAGCACGGCCCCAACAGTGAAGTAGCTGATTGTCATCAGCGCATTGACGGCGTCCCCGGCCGAAAA
ACCCGCCTCGCAGAGGAAGCGAAGCTGCGCGTCGGCCGTTTCCATCTGCGGTGCGCCCGGTCGCGTGCCG
GCATGGATGCGCGCGCCATCGCGGTAGGCGAGCAGCGCCTGCCTGAAGCTGCGGGCATTCCCGATCAGAA
ATGAGCGCCAGTCGTCGTCGGCTCTCGGCACCGAATGCGTATGATTCTCCGCCAGCATGGCTTCGGCCAG
TGCGTCGAGCAGCGCCCGCTTGTTCCTGAAGTGCCAGTAAAGCGCCGGCTGCTGAACCCCCAACCGTTCC
GCCAGTTTGCGTGTCGTCAGACCGTCTACGCCGACCTCGTTCAACAGGTCCAGGGCGGCACGGATCACTG
TATTCGGCTGCAACTTTGTCATGCTTGACACTTTATCACTGATAAACATAATATGTCCACCAACTTATCA
GTGATAAAGAATCCGCGCGTTCAATCGGACCAGCGGAGGCTGGTCCGGAGGCCAGACGTGAAACCCAACA
TACCCCTGATCGTAATTCTGAGCACTGTCGCGCTCGACGCTGTCGGCATCGGCCTGATTATGCCGGTGCT
GCCGGGCCTCCTGCGCGATCTGGTTCACTCGAACGACGTCACCGCCCACTATGGCATTCTGCTGGCGCTG
TATGCGTTGGTGCAATTTGCCTGCGCACCTGTGCTGGGCGCGCTGTCGGATCGTTTCGGGCGGCGGCCAA
TCTTGCTCGTCTCGCTGGCCGGCGCCACTGTCGACTACGCCATCATGGCGACAGCGCCTTTCCTTTGGGT
TCTCTATATCGGGCGGATCGTGGCCGGCATCACCGGGGCGACTGGGGCGGTAGCCGGCGCTTATATTGCC
GATATCACTGATGGCGATGAGCGCGCGCGGCACTTCGGCTTCATGAGCGCCTGTTTCGGGTTCGGGATGG
TCGCGGGACCTGTGCTCGGTGGGCTGATGGGCGGTTTCTCCCCCCACGCTCCGTTCTTCGCCGCGGCAGC
CTTGAACGGCCTCAATTTCCTGACGGGCTGTTTCCTTTTGCCGGAGTCGCACAAAGGCGAACGCCGGCCG
TTACGCCGGGAGGCTCTCAACCCGCTCGCTTCGTTCCGGTGGGCCCGGGGCATGACCGTCGTCGCCGCCC
TGATGGCGGTCTTCTTCATCATGCAACTTGTCGGACAGGTGCCGGCCGCGCTTTGGGTCATTTTCGGCGA
GGATCGCTTTCACTGGGACGCGACCACGATCGGCATTTCGCTTGCCGCATTTGGCATTCTGCATTCACTC
GCCCAGGCAATGATCACCGGCCCTGTAGCCGCCCGGCTCGGCGAAAGGCGGGCACTCATGCTCGGAATGA
TTGCCGACGGCACAGGCTACATCCTGCTTGCCTTCGCGACACGGGGATGGATGGCGTTCCCGATCATGGT
CCTGCTTGCTTCGGGTGGCATCGGAATGCCGGCGCTGCAAGCAATGTTGTCCAGGCAGGTGGATGAGGAA
CGTCAGGGGCAGCTGCAAGGCTCACTGGCGGCGCTCACCAGCCTGACCTCGATCGTCGGACCCCTCCTCT
TCACGGCGATCTATGCGGCTTCTATAACAACGTGGAACGGGTGGGCATGGATTGCAGGCGCTGCCCTCTA
CTTGCTCTGCCTGCCGGCGCTGCGTCGCGGGCTTTGGAGCGGCGCAGGGCAACGAGCCGATCGCTGATCG
TGGAAACGATAGGCCTATGCCATGCGGGTCAAGGCGACTTCCGGCAAGCTATACGCGCCCTAGGAGTGCG
GTTGGAACGTTGGCCCAGCCAGATACTCCCGATCACGAGCAGGACGCCGATGATTTGAAGCGCACTCAGC
GTCTGATCGCGAGGGCCTGAGGGCCATGGAGACCGAGGGCCCTGGACATTGAGAATGATTCTCAATATGG
TGCAGGGAGCTTCGGGCCTCTTGCCGCGCAGCAGAGCCAGCGAGGCGAAGGAGAGTGTATGGAAAAAAAG
ATTACTGGTTACACCACCGTGGACATTAGTCAGTGGCATCGTAAGGAGCATTTCGAAGCGTTTCAAAGCG
TGGCACAGTGCACGTACAACCAGACCGTTCAACTCGACATCACCGCCTTCCTGAAGACCGTGAAGAAAAA
CAAGCACAAGTTTTACCCCGCCTTTATTCACATCCTTGCCCGCTTGATGAATGCTCACCCTGAGCTCCGC
ATGGCCATGAAAGACGGGGAGCTGGTCATCTGGGATAGCGTGCACCCGTGTTACACCGTCTTCCACGAGC
AGACCGAGACGTTCTCGTCTCTCTGGTCGGAGTATCACGACGACTTCCGGCAGTTCCTGCACATCTACAG
CCAGGACGTCGCGTGCTACGGCGAGAACCTCGCGTACTTCCCGAAGGGCTTTATCGAAAATATGTTTTTT
GTGTCCGCCAACCCCTGGGTGAGCTTCACCAGCTTCGACCTGAACGTCGCCAACATGGACAACTTTTTCG
CCCCGGTCTTCACGATGGGAAAGTATTACACGCAGGGCGACAAAGTGCTGATGCCCCTGGCGATCCAGGT
GCACCACGCGGTGTGCGACGGGTTCCACGTGGGCCGCATGCTGAACGAACTGCAGCAGTACTGCGACGAA
TGGCAGGGCGGCGCGTGATAGGCAGAAAAAATCCCCCCGGTGGCAATCCGGGGGGTTTTTTTAAATCTTC
CGCTGCATAACCCTGCTTCGGGGTCATTATAGCGATTTTTTCGGTATATCCATCCTTTTTCGCACGATAT
ACAGGATTTTGCCAAAGGGTTCGTGTAGACTTTCCTTGGTGTATCCAACGGCGTCAGCCGGGCAGGATAG
GTGAAGTAGGCCCACCCGCGAGCGGGTGTTCCTTCTTCACTGTCCCTTATTCGCACCTGGCGGTGCTCAA
CGGGAATCCTGCTCTGCGAGGCTGGCCGGCTACCGCCGGCGTAACAGATGAGGGCAAGCGGATGGCTGAT
GAAACCAAGCCAACCAGGAAGGGCAGCCCACCTATCAAGGTGTACTGCCTTCCAGACGAACGAAGAGCGA
TTGAGGAAAAGGCGGCGGCGGCCGGCATGAGCCTGTCGGCCTACCTGCTGGCCGTCGGCCAGGGCTACAA
AATCACGGGCGTCGTGGACTATGAGCACGTCCGCGAGCTGGCCCGCATCAATGGCGACCTGGGCCGCCTG
GGCGGCCTGCTGAAACTCTGGCTCACCGACGACCCGCGCACGGCGCGGTTCGGTGATGCCACGATCCTCG
CCCTGCTGGCGAAGATCGAAGAGAAGCAGGACGAGCTTGGCAAGGTCATGATGGGCGTGGTCCGCCCGAG
GGCAGAGCCATGACTTTTTTAGCCGCTAAAACGGCCGGGGGGTGCGCGTGATTGCCAAGCACGTCCCCAT
GCGCTCCATCAAGAAGAGGCACTTCGAGCTGTAAGTACATCACCGACGAGCAAGGCAAGACGATC
Features (pLannotate 1.2.2; 32 found; start..end, strand, type, name):
     14..628     +  rep_origin     oriV: origin of replication for the bacterial F plasmid
    704..923     +  rep_origin     ori2: secondary origin of replication for the bacterial F plasmid; also known as oriS
   1014..1769    +  CDS            repE: replication initiation protein for the bacterial F plasmid; repE
   1772..2022    +  misc_feature   incC: incC; incompatibility region of the bacterial F plasmid
   2184..2687    +  misc_feature   CEN/ARS: S. cerevisiae CEN6 centromere fused to an autonomously replicating sequence
   2688..2874    +  promoter       HIS3 promoter: S. cerevisiae HIS3
   2875..3537    +  CDS            HIS3: imidazoleglycerol-phosphate dehydratase, required for histidine biosynthesis; S. cerevisiae HIS3; yeast auxotrophic marker
   3727..4902    +  CDS            sopA: partitioning protein for the bacterial F plasmid; sopA
   4902..5873    +  CDS            sopB: partitioning protein for the bacterial F plasmid; sopB
   5946..6419    +  misc_feature   sopC: sopC; centromere-like partitioning region of the bacterial F plasmid
   6519..6665    +  CDS            yuaZ (fragment): YUAZ_ECO57 - Protein predicted: Swiss-Prot protein existence level 4. From Escherichia coli O157:H7.
   6679..7077    -  misc_feature   cos: lambda cos site; allows packaging into phage lambda particles
   7095..7128    +  protein_bind   loxP: Cre-mediated recombination occurs in the 8-bp core sequence (GCATACAT). Cre recombinase
   7182..7281    +  misc_feature   bom (fragment): basis of mobility region from pBR322
   7287..7443    -  CDS            lacZα (fragment): LacZα fragment of β-galactosidase; lacZ fragment
   7446..7464    +  promoter       T7 promoter: promoter for bacteriophage T7 RNA polymerase
   7467..7523    +  misc_feature   MCS: pUC18/19 multiple cloning site
   7588..7610    -  protein_bind   lac operator (fragment): The lac repressor binds to the lac operator to inhibit transcription in E. coli. This inhibition can be relieved by adding lactose or isopropyl-β-D-thiogalactopyranoside (IPTG). lac repressor encoded by lacI
   7614..7644    -  promoter       lac promoter: promoter for the E. coli lac operon
   7659..7680    -  protein_bind   CAP binding site: CAP binding activates transcription in the presence of cAMP. E. coli catabolite activator protein
   7693..7756    -  CDS            lacI (fragment): lac repressor; lacI; The lac repressor binds to the lac operator to inhibit transcription in E. coli. This inhibition can be relieved by adding lactose or isopropyl-β-D-thiogalactopyranoside (IPTG).
   7798..7815    +  promoter       tet promoter (fragment): E. coli promoter for tetracycline efflux protein gene
   7903..8559    -  CDS            cat: CAT_ECOLX - Experimental evidence at protein level: Swiss-Prot protein existence level 1. This enzyme is an effector of chloramphenicol resistance in bacteria. From Escherichia coli. This protein is used as a marker in many commonly used cloning vectors, such as pACYC184.
   8560..8662    -  promoter       cat promoter: promoter of the E. coli cat gene encoding chloramphenicol acetyltransferase
   8778..9122    +  CDS            resD (fragment): REDF_ECOLI - Also known as D. Protein inferred from homology: Swiss-Prot protein existence level 3. Acts as a repressor of transcription and as a site-specific resolvase that cleaves at the RfsF site. From Escherichia coli (strain K12).
   9636..9657    +  misc_feature   MCS (fragment): pUC18/19 multiple cloning site
  13305..13333   +  promoter       cat promoter (fragment): promoter of the E. coli cat gene encoding chloramphenicol acetyltransferase
  13512..14162   -  CDS            TetR: tetracycline resistance regulatory protein; tetR
  14268..15467   +  CDS            TcR: tetracycline efflux protein; tetA; confers resistance to tetracycline
  15739..16395   +  CDS            cat: CAT_ECOLX - Experimental evidence at protein level: Swiss-Prot protein existence level 1. This enzyme is an effector of chloramphenicol resistance in bacteria. From Escherichia coli. This protein is used as a marker in many commonly used cloning vectors, such as pACYC184.
  16580..16689   +  oriT           oriT: incP origin of transfer
  16722..17093   +  CDS            traJ: oriT-recognizing protein; traJ
