[The description below was written by a language model from this plasmid's Addgene catalogue record and pLannotate feature annotations shown in this document.]
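Description:
pDEINO3 is a 17.2 kb multi-host shuttle plasmid derived from pDEINO1, designed to replicate in E. coli, Deinococcus radiodurans and S. cerevisiae and to be moved between hosts by conjugation. Its E. coli maintenance functions are those of an F-plasmid-based, BAC/fosmid-style backbone: ori2 with repE and incC for single-copy replication, the sopA/sopB/sopC partitioning system for stable inheritance, and an additional oriV. The oriV fits the catalogue note that the normally low-copy plasmid can be induced to high copy with arabinose in the recommended host strain. A lambda cos site, a loxP site, and a T7 promoter/pUC-type multiple cloning site within lacZα and lac promoter remnants are also carried over from this backbone. For yeast, a CEN6/ARS element gives stable low-copy replication and HIS3 under its own promoter provides histidine auxotrophic selection.

Relative to pDEINO1, the record states that the nourseothricin algal marker, the S. meliloti RepA2B2C2 origin and the NptII marker were removed, and a roughly 2.3 kb tetracycline resistance cassette was added. This cassette comprises the TetR regulator and the divergently oriented TetA efflux gene, cloned from pRK7813. Two cat genes are annotated, one with the E. coli cat promoter. Chloramphenicol and tetracycline are both listed as selectable in E. coli and D. radiodurans. An IncP oriT with adjacent traJ allows mobilisation from a donor that supplies the remaining transfer functions. The feature table leaves a stretch of several kilobases (about 9.7 to 13.3 kb) unannotated. The D. radiodurans replication functions are not identified in the table and may lie in that stretch, but the record does not say so. The plasmid serves as a cloning and conjugative delivery vector for genome engineering work in D. radiodurans.
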