Addgene plasmid #179487: pDEINO3
Purpose: Multi-host shuttle plasmid for E. coli, D. radiodurans, and S. cerevisiae; contains an oriT for transfer via conjugation
Depositing lab: Bogumil Karas. Publication: Conjugation-Based Genome Engineering in Deinococcus radiodurans. Brumwell SL, Van Belois KD, Giguere DJ, Edgell DR, Karas BJ. ACS Synth Biol. 2022 Mar 18;11(3):1068-1076. doi: 10.1021/acssynbio.1c00524. Epub 2022 Mar 7. PubMed 35254818.
Backbone
  Vector backbone: pDEINO1
  Backbone manufacturer: Brumwell et al.
  Backbone size w/o insert (bp): 14930
  Total vector size (bp): 17215
  Modifications to backbone: Addition of tetracycline resistance gene. Removal of algae selective marker (Nourseothricin), S. meliloti origin of replication (RepA2B2C2) and NptII selective marker.
  Vector type: Synthetic Biology ; Bacterial and Yeast Cloning
  Selectable markers: HIS3 ; Chloramphenicol - D. radiodurans, E. coli; Tetracycline - D. radiodurans, E. coli
Growth in bacteria
  Bacterial resistance: Chloramphenicol, 25 μg/mL
  Growth temperature: 37°C
  Growth strain: Epi300
  Growth instructions: Plasmid can be induced to high copy with arabinose.
  Copy number: Low Copy
Gene/Insert
  Gene/Insert name: TetR/A (alt name: Tetracycline resistance gene)
  Species: Pseudomonas aeruginosa
  Insert size (bp): 2285
Resource information
  A portion of this plasmid was derived from a plasmid made by: Jones and Gutterson (Tetracycline resistance gene was cloned from pRK7813). Reference: Jones, J. D., & Gutterson, N. (1987). An efficient mobilizable cosmid vector, pRK7813, and its use in a rapid method for marker exchange in Pseudomonas fluorescens strain HV37a. Gene, 61(3), 299-306.
Terms and licenses: Academic/Nonprofit Terms; Industry Terms: Not Available to Industry
How to cite: pDEINO3 was a gift from Bogumil Karas (Addgene plasmid # 179487 ; http://n2t.net/addgene:179487 ; RRID:Addgene_179487)
